Addgene plasmid #65251: pcDNA3-PTK7DN-VSV
Purpose: Expression of VSV tagged dominant negative PTK7 in mammalian cells
Depositing lab: Axel Ullrich. Depositing organization: Max Planck Institute of Biochemistry. Publication: PTK 7 is a transforming gene and prognostic marker for breast cancer and nodal metastasis involvement. Gartner S, Gunesch A, Knyazeva T, Wolf P, Hogel B, Eiermann W, Ullrich A, Knyazev P, Ataseven B. PLoS One. 2014 Jan 7;9(1):e84472. doi: 10.1371/journal.pone.0084472. eCollection 2014. PONE-D-13-22093 PubMed 24409301.
Backbone
  Vector backbone: pcDNA3
  Backbone manufacturer: Invitrogen
  Backbone size w/o insert (bp): 5446
  Total vector size (bp): 7728
  Modifications to backbone: in-frame VSV tag between ApaI and XhoI sites of pcDNA3
  Vector type: Mammalian Expression
  Selectable markers: Neomycin (select with G418)
Growth in bacteria
  Bacterial resistance: Ampicillin, 100 μg/mL
  Growth temperature: 37°C
  Growth strain: DH5alpha
  Copy number: High Copy
Gene/Insert
  Gene/Insert name: PTK7DN (alt name: CCK4DN)
  Species: H. sapiens (human)
  Insert size (bp): 2282
  Mutation: deleted AA 737-1071
  GenBank ID: NM_002821
  Entrez Gene: PTK7 (a.k.a. CCK-4, CCK4)
  Promoter: CMV
  Tag / fusion protein: VSV (C terminal on backbone)
  Cloning method: Restriction Enzyme; 5′ cloning site EcoRI (not destroyed); 3′ cloning site XbaI (not destroyed)
  Sequencing primers: 5′ CACTGCTTACTGGCTTATCG; 3′ TGGCAACTAGAAGGCACAG
Terms and licenses: Academic/Nonprofit Terms; Industry Terms: Not Available to Industry
Depositor comments: Insert codes for extracellular and transmembrane domains of PTK7.
How to cite: pcDNA3-PTK7DN-VSV was a gift from Axel Ullrich (Addgene plasmid # 65251 ; http://n2t.net/addgene:65251 ; RRID:Addgene_65251)
