[The description below was written by a language model from this plasmid's Addgene catalogue record.]
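Description:
pcDNA3-PTK7DN-VSV is a mammalian expression plasmid built on the Invitrogen pcDNA3 backbone, with a total size of about 7.7 kb. It is maintained in E. coli as a high-copy plasmid under ampicillin selection. It also carries the neomycin resistance marker of pcDNA3, so transfected mammalian cells can be selected with G418 to obtain stable lines. No feature table accompanies the record, so the finer backbone elements are not itemised here.

The payload is a roughly 2.3 kb truncated human PTK7 (also called CCK4) coding sequence, cloned between the EcoRI and XbaI sites, both of which remain intact, and transcribed from the CMV promoter. Amino acids 737–1071 have been deleted, leaving only the extracellular and transmembrane domains of this receptor tyrosine kinase-like protein. According to the depositor, the resulting protein is intended to act as a dominant negative form. Although the record does not describe the mechanism, a membrane-anchored receptor lacking its cytoplasmic portion would generally be expected to interfere with signalling by the endogenous full-length protein. The backbone was modified to carry a VSV epitope tag, placed in frame between the ApaI and XhoI sites of pcDNA3. This puts the tag at the C terminus of the truncated protein, where it can be recognised by anti-VSV antibodies.

The plasmid is used to express VSV-tagged dominant negative PTK7 in mammalian cells. The associated publication examines PTK7 as a transforming gene and prognostic marker in breast cancer, which suggests its use in inhibiting PTK7 function in that setting.
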