>Addgene plasmid #65251 | pcDNA3-PTK7DN-VSV | depositor partial sequence | sequence record 110424 | nt 199-551 of NM_002821 + flanking vector sequences
CTCCTTTTCCTGAGCCCGCCGCGATGGGAGCTGCGCGGGGATCCCCGGCCAGACCCCGCCGGTTGCCTCT
GCTCAGCGTCCTGCTGCTGCCGCTGCTGGGCGGTACCCAGACAGCCATTGTCTTCATCAAGCAGCCGTCC
TCCCAGGATGCACTGCAGGGGCGCCGGGCGCTGCTTCGCTGTGAGGTTGAGGCTCCGGGCCCGGTACATG
TGTACTGGCTGCTCGATGGGGCCCCTGTCCAGGACACGGAGCGGCGTTTCGCCCAGGGCAGCAGCCTGAG
CTTTGCAGCTGTGGACCGGCTGCAGGACTCTGGCACCTTCCAGTGTGTGGCTCGGGATGATGTCACTGGA
GAA
