>Addgene plasmid #65251 | pcDNA3-PTK7DN-VSV | depositor partial sequence | sequence record 110425 | nt 2429-2197 of NM_002821 + flanking vector sequence
TGGAACATCGTATGGGTAGGGCCCTCTAGACTGCAGCCGCTTGGCTTTGCAGCGCTTCTTGCAGTAGAAC
ATGAGGCCCAGCACGGCAATGATGTAGGCCACAGCGGCACCCACCGACAACCCAATGGTCTGGATCATCT
TGTAGGGGGGAGGGCTGCCAGGGCCCTCCGACTCCTCCGGCACAGGCTTGTCCACGACATAGAGGGGGGC
CTCCGTGTGCTTGATGTTGCAGCTGTTGCCTGCAATGCAGGTGTAGCGGCCTGAGTCCTCAGGGGCCACG
TCATGGATCACCAGGGAGCCATTCTGGAAGATGTGCATCCTGGGTCCCAGCTTGGTGGGGTCCAGGATGC
GGTCCTTGCCTTT
