>Addgene plasmid #65251 | pcDNA3-PTK7DN-VSV | addgene partial sequence | sequence record 165267 | CMV-F 5'-CGCAAATGGGCGGTAGGCGTG-3'
ACTAGAGAACCCACTGCTTACTGGCTTATCGAAATTAATACGACTCACTATAGGGAGACCCAAGCTTGGT
ACCGAGCTCGGATCCACTAGTAACGGCCGCCAGTGTGCTGGAATTCGCGCCCTCAGCTCCTTTTCCTGAG
CCCGCCGCGATGGGAGCTGCGCGGGGATCCCCGGCCAGACCCCGCCGGTTGCCTCTGCTCAGCGTCCTGC
TGCTGCCGCTGCTGGGCGGTACCCAGACAGCCATTGTCTTCATCAAGCAGCCGTCCTCCCAGGATGCACT
GCAGGGGCGCCGGGCGCTGCTTCGCTGTGAGGTTGAGGCTCCGGGCCCGGTACATGTGTACTGGCTGCTC
GATGGGGCCCCTGTCCAGGACACGGAGCGGCGTTTCGCCCAGGGCAGCAGCCTGAGCTTTGCAGCTGTGG
ACCGGCTGCAGGACTCTGGCACCTTCCAGTGTGTGGCTCGGGATGATGTCACTGGAGAAGAAGCCCGCAG
TGCCAACGCCTCCTTCAACATCAAATGGATTGAGGCAGGTCCTGTGGTCCTGAAGCATCCAGCCTCGGAA
GCTGAGATCCAGCCACAGACCCAGGTCACACTTCGTTGCCACATTGATGGGCACCCTCGGCCCACCTACC
AATGGTTCCGAGATGGGACCCCCCTTTCTGATGGTCAGAGCAACCACACAGTCAGCAGCAAGGAGCGGAA
CCTGACGCTCCGGCCAGCTGGTCCTGAGCATAGTGGGCTGTATTCCTGCTGCGCCCACAGTGCTTTTGGC
CAGGCTTGCAGCAGCCAGAACTTCACCTTGAGCATTGCTGATGAAAGCTTTGCCAGGGTGGTGCTGGCAC
CCCAGGACGTGGTAGTAGCGAGGTATGAGGAGGCCATGTTC
