>Addgene plasmid #65251 | pcDNA3-PTK7DN-VSV | addgene partial sequence | sequence record 165268 | BGH-rev 5'-TAGAAGGCACAGTCGAGG-3'
CTATAGCCGCGGCCGCTAGCTCGAGTTACTTGCCCAGCCGGTTCATCTCGATGTCGGTGTAGGGCCCTCT
AGACTGCAGCCGCTTGGCTTTGCAGCGCTTCTTGCAGTAGAACATGAGGCCCAGCACGGCAATGATGTAG
GCCACAGCGGCACCCACCGACAACCCAATGGTCTGGATCATCTTGTAGGGGGGAGGGCTGCCAGGGCCCT
CCGACTCCTCCGGCACAGGCTTGTCCACGACATAGAGGGGGGCCTCCGTGTGCTTGATGTTGCAGCTGTT
GCCTGCAATGCAGGTGTAGCGGCCTGAGTCCTCAGGGGCCACGTCATGGATCACCAGGGAGCCATTCTGG
AAGATGTGCATCCTGGGTCCCAGCTTGGTGGGGTCCAGGATGCGGTCCTTGCCTTTCCACTGAATCAGCG
GCTTGGGGTCCCCCTGGGCCTCGCACTGCAGTAGGGCTGTGTGGCCCTGGTACACAGTCGTACGCTCTGG
TTCCACTTTGAAGGTGATAAAAACTGCCACAGTGAGCTGGACATGGGCACGAATCTGGCCCTGCGGCCCG
TTGGAGGCAATGCAAGTGTAGTTGCCAGCGTCATCTCGAGTCACCCGGGCAAAATGCAGGGTCCCAGCGT
TGTCTGTCACCCACTCTGGGAGGCTGCTCCCATCTGCCCGTTCCCACTTAATAGTGGGCTTCTCTCGGCC
TGTGGCTGAACAGGGCACCGTGGCCTCCTTGTCAAACTCCATGCACTGCTGTGGCTGGGGTGGTGGTGTG
AACTTGAGCTTTTCCAGCACTTGGACACGGGCTTGCGCCTCGATGCTGCCGGCTGGGGTGCTGCTCATAC
AACGGTAC
